>Addgene plasmid #14473 | pRU1156 | depositor full sequence | sequence record 8107 | Author sequence
CCATGGATCCAAGCTTGCTCAATCAATCACCGGATCTAGATATCGATTAATTAAGTCGACATCTAGAGTT
TAAACTTTAATTAAGCCCGGGCTGCAGCCCGGGGGATCCACTAGGTTAACGCATGCGGGCCCGGTACCAG
GCCTAGATAGATAGAGAGAGAGAGAGACTAGTGGAGGAAGAAAAAATGCGTAAAGGAGAAGAACTTTTCA
CTGGAGTTGTCCCAATTCTTGTTGAATTAGATGGTGATGTTAATGGGCACAAATTTTCTGTCAGTGGAGA
GGGTGAAGGTGATGCAACATACGGAAAACTTACCCTTAAATTTATTTGCACTACTGGAAAACTACCTGTT
CCATGGCCAACACTTGTCACTACTTTCGGTTATGGTGTTCAATGCTTTGCGAGATACCCAGATCATATGA
AACGGCATGACTTTTTCAAGAGTGCCATGCCCGAAGGTTATGTACAGGAAAGAACTATATTTTTCAAAGA
TGACGGGAACTACAAGACACGTGCTGAAGTCAAGTTTGAAGGTGATACCCTTGTTAATAGAATCGAGTTA
AAAGGTATTGATTTTAAAGAAGATGGAAACATTCTTGGACACAAATTGGAATACAACTATAACTCACACA
ATGTATACATCATGGCAGACAAACAAAAGAATGGAATCAAAGTTAACTTCAAAATTAGACACAACATTGA
AGATGGAAGCGTTCAACTAGCAGACCATTATCAACAAAATACTCCAATTGGCGATGGCCCTGTCCTTTTA
CCAGACAACCATTACCTGTCCACACAATCTGCCCTTTCGAAAGATCCCAACGAAAAGAGAGACCACATGG
TCCTTCTTGAGTTTGTAACAGCTGCTGGGATTACACATGGCATGGATGAACTATACAAATGAGCTCTAGA
CTGAGGTAATCATGGTCCGTCCTGTAGAAACCCCAACCCGTGAAATCAAAAAACTCGACGGCCTGTGGGC
ATTCAGTCTGGATCGCGAAAACTGTGGAATTGATCAGCGTTGGTGGGAAAGCGCGTTACAAGAAAGCCGG
GCAATTGCTGTGCCAGGCAGTTTTAACGATCAGTTCGCCGATGCAGATATTCGTAATTATGCGGGCAACG
TCTGGTATCAGCGCGAAGTCTTTATACCGAAAGGTTGGGCAGGCCAGCGTATCGTGCTGCGTTTCGATGC
GGTCACTCATTACGGCAAAGTGTGGGTCAATAATCAGGAAGTGATGGAGCATCAGGGCGGCTATACGCCA
TTTGAAGCCGATGTCACGCCGTATGTTATTGCCGGGAAAAGTGTACGTATCACCGTTTGTGTGAACAACG
AACTGAACTGGCAGACTATCCCGCCGGGAATGGTGATTACCGACGAAAACGGCAAGAAAAAGCAGTCTTA
CTTCCATGATTTCTTTAACTATGCCGGAATCCATCGCAGCGTAATGCTCTACACCACGCCGAACACCTGG
GTGGACGATATCACCGTGGTGACGCATGTCGCGCAAGACTGTAACCACGCGTCTGTTGACTGGCAGGTGG
TGGCCAATGGTGATGTCAGCGTTGAACTGCGTGATGCGGATCAACAGGTGGTTGCAACTGGACAAGGCAC
TAGCGGGACTTTGCAAGTGGTGAATCCGCACCTCTGGCAACCGGGTGAAGGTTATCTCTATGAACTGTGC
GTCACAGCCAAAAGCCAGACAGAGTGTGATATCTACCCGCTTCGCGTCGGCATCCGGTCAGTGGCAGTGA
AGGGCGAACAGTTCCTGATTAACCACAAACCGTTCTACTTTACTGGCTTTGGTCGTCATGAAGATGCGGA
CTTGCGTGGCAAAGGATTCGATAACGTGCTGATGGTGCACGACCACGCATTAATGGACTGGATTGGGGCC
AACTCCTACCGTACCTCGCATTACCCTTACGCTGAAGAGATGCTCGACTGGGCAGATGAACATGGCATCG
TGGTGATTGATGAAACTGCTGCTGTCGGCTTTAACCTCTCTTTAGGCATTGGTTTCGAAGCGGGCAACAA
GCCGAAAGAACTGTACAGCGAAGAGGCAGTCAACGGGGAAACTCAGCAAGCGCACTTACAGGCGATTAAA
GAGCTGATAGCGCGTGACAAAAACCACCCAAGCGTGGTGATGTGGAGTATTGCCAACGAACCGGATACCC
GTCCGCAAGGTGCACGGGAATATTTCGCGCCACTGGCGGAAGCAACGCGTAAACTCGACCCGACGCGTCC
GATCACCTGCGTCAATGTAATGTTCTGCGACGCTCACACCGATACCATCAGCGATCTCTTTGATGTGCTG
TGCCTGAACCGTTATTACGGATGGTATGTCCAAAGCGGCGATTTGGAAACGGCAGAGAAGGTACTGGAAA
AAGAACTTCTGGCCTGGCAGGAGAAACTGCATCAGCCGATTATCATCACCGAATACGGCGTGGATACGTT
AGCCGGGCTGCACTCAATGTACACCGACATGTGGAGTGAAGAGTATCAGTGTGCATGGCTGGATATGTAT
CACCGCGTCTTTGATCGCGTCAGCGCCGTCGTCGGTGAACAGGTATGGAATTTCGCCGATTTTGCGACCT
CGCAAGGCATATTGCGCGTTGGCGGTAACAAGAAAGGGATCTTCACTCGCGACCGCAAACCGAAGTCGGC
GGCTTTTCTGCTGCAAAAACGCTGGACTGGCATGAACTTCGGTGAAAAACCGCAGCAGGGAGGCAAACAA
TGACTGCAGGTGGCTGCTGAACCCCCAGCCGGAACTGACCCCACAAGGCCCTAGCGTTTGCAATGCACCA
GGTCATCATTGACCCAGGCGTGTTCCACCAGGCCGCTGCCTCGCAACTCTTCGCAGGCTTCGCCGACCTG
CTCGCGCCACTTCTTCACGCGGGTGGAATCCGATCCGCACATGAGGCGGAAGGTTTCCAGCTTGAGCGGG
TACGGCTCCCGGTGCGAGCTGAAATAGTCGAACATCCGTCGGGCCGTCGGCGACAGCTTGCGGTACTTCT
CCCATATGAATTTCGTGTAGTGGTCGCCAGCAAACAGCACGACGATTTCCTCGTCGATCAGGACCTGGCA
ACGGGACGTTTTCTTGCCACGGTCCAGGACGCGGAAGCGGTGCAGCAGCGACACCGATTCCAGGTGCCCA
ACGCGGTCGGACGTGAAGCCCATCGCCGTCGCCTGTAGGCGCGACAGGCATTCCTCGGCCTTCGTGTAAT
ACCGGCCATTGATCGACCAGCCCAGGTCCTGGCAAAGCTCGTAGAACGTGAAGGTGATCGGCTCGCCGAT
AGGGGTGCGCTTCGCGTACTCCAACACCTGCTGCCACACCAGTTCGTCATCGTCGGCCCGCAGCTCGACG
CCGGTGTAGGTGATCTTCACGTCCTTGTTGACGTGGAAAATGACCTTGTTTTGCAGCGCCTCGCGCGGGA
TTTTCTTGTTGCGCGTGGTGAACAGGGCAGAGCGGGCCGTGTCGTTTGGCATCGCTCGCATCGTGTCCGG
CCACGGCGCAATATCGAACAAGGAAAGCTGCATTTCCTTGATCTGCTGCTTCGTGTGTTTCAGCAACGCG
GCCTGCTTGGCCTCGCTGACCTGTTTTGCCAGGTCCTCGCCGGCGGTTTTTCGCTTCTTGGTCGTCATAG
TTCCTCGCGTGTCGATGGTCATCGACTTCGCCAAACCTGCCGCCTCCTGTTCGAGACGACGCGAACGCTC
CACGGCGGCCGATGGCGCGGGCAGGGCAGGGGGAGCCAGTTGCACGCTGTCGCGCTCGATCTTGGCCGTA
GCTTGCTGGACCATCGAGCCGACGGACTGGAAGGTTTCGCGGGGCGCACGCATGACGGTGCGGCTTGCGA
TGGTTTCGGCATCCTCGGCGGAAAACCCCGCGTCGATCAGTTCTTGCCTGTATGCCTTCCGGTCAAACGT
CCGATTCATTCACCCTCCTTGCGGGATTGCCCCGGAATTCCCCGGATCGATCCGTCGATCTTGATCCCCT
GCGCCATCAGATCCTTGGCGGCAAGAAAGCCATCCAGTTTACTTTGCAGGGCTTCCCAACCTTACCAGAG
GGCGCCCCAGCTGGCAATTCCGGTTCGCTTGCTGTCCATAAAACCGCCCAGTCTAGCTATCGCCATGTAA
GCCCACTGCAAGCTACCTGCTTTTTCTTTGCGCTTGCGTTTTCCCTTGTCCAGATAGCCCAGTAGCTGAC
ATTCATCCGGGGTCAGCACCGTTTTTGCGGACTGGCTTTCTACGTGTTCCGCTTCCTTTAGCAGCCCTTG
CGCCCTGAGTGCTTGCGGCAGCGTGAAGCTGACGGATCGATCCGGGGAAATTAATTCACCCCCGAACACG
AGCACGGCACCCGCGACCACTATGCCAAGAATGCCCAAGGTAAAAATTGCCGGCCCCGCCATGAAGTCCG
TGAATGCCCCGACGGCCGAAGTGAAGGGCAGGCCGCCACCCAGGCCGCCGCCCTCACTGCCCGGCACCTG
GTCGCTGAATGTCGATGCCAGCACCTGCGGCACGTCAATGCTTCCGGGCGTCGCGCTCGGGCTGATCGCC
CATCCCGTTACTGCCCCGATCCCGGCAATGGCAAGGACTGCCAGCGCTGCCATTTTTGGGGTGAGGCCGT
TCGCGGCCGAGGGGCGCAGCCCCTGGGGGGATGGGAGGCCCGCGTTAGCGGGCCGGGAGGGTTCGAGAAG
GGGGGGCACCCCCCTTCGGCGTGCGCGGTCACGCGCCAGGGCGCAGCCCTGGTTAAAAACAAGGTTTATA
AATATTGGTTTAAAAGCAGGTTAAAAGACAGGTTAGCGGTGGCCGAAAAACGGGCGGAAACCCTTGCAAA
TGCTGGATTTTCTGCCTGTGGACAGCCCCTCAAATGTCAATAGGTGCGCCCCTCATCTGTCATCACTCTG
CCCCTCAAGTGTCAAGGATCGCGCCCCTCATCTGTCAGTAGTCGCGCCCCTCAAGTGTCAATACCGCAGG
GCACTTATCCCCAGGCTTGTCCACATCATCTGTGGGAAACTCGCGTAAAATCAGGCGTTTTCGCCGATTT
GCGAGGCTGGCCAGCTCCACGTCGCCGGCCGAAATCGAGCCTGCCCCTCATCTGTCAACGCCGCGCCGGG
TGAGTCGGCCCCTCAAGTGTCAACGTCCGCCCCTCATCTGTCAGTGAGGGCCAAGTTTTCCGCGTGGTAT
CCACAACGCCGGCGGCCGCGGTGTCTCGCACACGGCTTCGACGGCGTTTCTGGCGCGTTTGCAGGGCCAT
AGACGGCCGCCAGCCCAGCGGCGAGGGCAACCAGCCCGGTGAGCGTCGGAAAGGCGCTGGAAGCCCCGTA
GCGACGCGGAGAGGGGCGAGACAAGCCAAGGGCGCAGGCTCGATGCGCAGCACGACATAGCCGGTTCTCG
CAAGGACGAGAATTTCCCTGCGGTGCCCCTCAAGTGTCAATGAAAGTTTCCAACGCGAGCCATTCGCGAG
AGCCTTGAGTCCACGCTAGATCCGTCAATTCGATCTATCTCATCTGCGCAAGGCAGAACGTGAAGACGGC
CGCCCTGGACCTCGCCCGCGAGCGCCAGGCGCACGAGGCCGGCGCGCGGACCCGCGCCACGGCCCACGAG
CGGACGCCGCAGCAGGAGCGCCAGAAGGCCGCCAGAGAGGCCGAGCGCGGCCGTGAGGCTTGGACGCTAG
GGCAGGGCATGAAAAAGCCCGTAGCGGGCTGCTACGGGCGTCTGACGCGGTGGAAAGGGGGAGGGGATGT
TGTCTACATGGCTCTGCTGTAGTGAGTGGGTTGCGCTCCGGCAGCGGTCCTGATCAATCGTCACCCTTTC
TCGGTCCTTCAACGTTCCTGACAACGAGCCTCCTTTTCGCCAATCCATCGACAATCACCGCGAGTCCCTG
CTCGAACGCTGCGTCCGGACCGGCTTCGTCGAAGGCGTCTATCGCGGCCCGCAACAGCGGCGAGAGCGGA
GCCTGTTCAACGGTGCCGCCGCGCTCGCCGGCATCGCTGTCGCCGGCCTGCTCCTCAAGCACGGCCCCAA
CAGTGAAGTAGCTGATTGTCATCAGCGCATTGACGGCGTCCCCGGCCGAAAAACCCGCCTCGCAGAGGAA
GCGAAGCTGCGCGTCGGCCGTTTCCATCTGCGGTGCGCCCGGTCGCGTGCCGGCATGGATGCGCGCGCCA
TCGCGGTAGGCGAGCAGCGCCTGCCTGAAGCTGCGGGCATTCCCGATCAGAAATGAGCGCCAGTCGTCGT
CGGCTCTCGGCACCGAATGCGTATGATTCTCCGCCAGCATGGCTTCGGCCAGTGCGTCGAGCAGCGCCCG
CTTGTTCCTGAAGTGCCAGTAAAGCGCCGGCTGCTGAACCCCCAACCGTTCCGCCAGTTTGCGTGTCGTC
AGACCGTCTACGCCGACCTCGTTCAACAGGTCCAGGGCGGCACGGATCACTGTATTCGGCTGCAACTTTG
TCATGCTTGACACTTTATCACTGATAAACATAATATGTCCACCAACTTATCAGTGATAAAGAATCCGCGC
GTTCAATCGGACCAGCGGAGGCTGGTCCGGAGGCCAGACGTGAAACCCAACATACCCCTGATCGTAATTC
TGAGCACTGTCGCGCTCGACGCTGTCGGCATCGGCCTGATTATGCCGGTGCTGCCGGGCCTCCTGCGCGA
TCTGGTTCACTCGAACGACGTCACCGCCCACTATGGCATTCTGCTGGCGCTGTATGCGTTGGTGCAATTT
GCCTGCGCACCTGTGCTGGGCGCGCTGTCGGATCGTTTCGGGCGGCGGCCAATCTTGCTCGTCTCGCTGG
CCGGCGCCACTGTCGACTACGCCATCATGGCGACAGCGCCTTTCCTTTGGGTTCTCTATATCGGGCGGAT
CGTGGCCGGCATCACCGGGGCGACTGGGGCGGTAGCCGGCGCTTATATTGCCGATATCACTGATGGCGAT
GAGCGCGCGCGGCACTTCGGCTTCATGAGCGCCTGTTTCGGGTTCGGGATGGTCGCGGGACCTGTGCTCG
GTGGGCTGATGGGCGGTTTCTCCCCCCACGCTCCGTTCTTCGCCGCGGCAGCCTTGAACGGCCTCAATTT
CCTGACGGGCTGTTTCCTTTTGCCGGAGTCGCACAAAGGCGAACGCCGGCCGTTACGCCGGGAGGCTCTC
AACCCGCTCGCTTCGTTCCGGTGGGCCCGGGGCATGACCGTCGTCGCCGCCCTGATGGCGGTCTTCTTCA
TCATGCAACTTGTCGGACAGGTGCCGGCCGCGCTTTGGGTCATTTTCGGCGAGGATCGCTTTCACTGGGA
CGCGACCACGATCGGCATTTCGCTTGCCGCATTTGGCATTCTGCATTCACTCGCCCAGGCAATGATCACC
GGCCCTGTAGCCGCCCGGCTCGGCGAAAGGCGGGCACTCATGCTCGGAATGATTGCCGACGGCACAGGCT
ACATCCTGCTTGCCTTCGCGACACGGGGATGGATGGCGTTCCCGATCATGGTCCTGCTTGCTTCGGGTGG
CATCGGAATGCCGGCGCTGCAAGCAATGTTGTCCAGGCAGGTGGATGAGGAACGTCAGGGGCAGCTGCAA
GGCTCACTGGCGGCGCTCACCAGCCTGACCTCGATCGTCGGACCCCTCCTCTTCACGGCGATCTATGCGG
CTTCTATAACAACGTGGAACGGGTGGGCATGGATTGCAGGCGCTGCCCTCTACTTGCTCTGCCTGCCGGC
GCTGCGTCGCGGGCTTTGGAGCGGCGCAGGGCAACGAGCCGATCGCTGATCGTGGAAACGATAGGGAATT
GACGGATCTATCTCATCTGCGCAAGGCAGAACGTGAAGACGGCCGCCCTGGACCTCGCCCGCGAGCGCCA
GGCGCACGAGGCCGGCGCGCGGACCCGCGCCACGGCCCACGAGCGGACGCCGCAGCAGGAGCGCCAGAAG
GCCGCCAGAGAGGCCGAGCGCGGCCGTGAGGCTTGGACGCTAGGGCAGGGCATGAAAAAGCCCGTAGCGG
GCTGCTACGGGCGTCTGACGCGGTGGAAAGGGGGAGGGGATGTTGTCTACATGGCTCTGCTGTAGTGAGT
GGGTTGCGCTCCGGCAGCGGTCCTGATCCCCCGCAGAAAAAAAGGATCTCAAGAAGATCCTTTGATCTTT
TCTACGGGGTCTGACGCTCAGTGGAACGAAAACTCACGTTAAGGGATTTTGGTCATGAGATTATCAAAAA
GGATCTTCACCTAGATCCTTTTAAATTAAAAATGAAGTTTTAAATCAATCTAAAGTATATATGAGTAAAC
TTGGTCTGACAGTTACCAATGCTTAATCAGTGAGGCACCTATCTCAGCGATCTGTCTATTTCGTTCATCC
ATAGTTGCCTGACTCCCCGTCGTGTAGATAACTACGATACGGGAGGGCTTACCATCTGGCCCCAGTGCTG
CACTGATACCGCGAGATCCACGCTCACCGGCTCCAGATTTATCAGCAATAAACCAGCCAGCCGGAAGGGC
CGAGCGCAGAAGTGGTCCTGCAACTTTATCCGCCTCCATCCAGTCTATTAATTGTTGCCGGGAAGCTAGA
GTAAGTAGTTCGCCAGTTAATAGTTTGCGCAACGATGTTGCCATTGCTGCAGGCATCGTGGTGTCACGCT
CGTCGTTTGGTATGGCTTCATTCAGCTCCGGTTCCCAACGATCAAGGCGGGTTACATGATCCCCCATGTT
GTGCAAAAAAGCGGTTAGCTCCTTCGGTCCTCCGATCGTTGTCAGAAGTAAGTTGGCCGCAGTGTTATCA
CTCATGGTTATGGCAGCACTGCATAATTCTCTTACTGTCATGCCATCCGTAAGATGCTTTTCTGTGACTG
GTGAGTACTCAACCAAGTCATTCTGAGAATAGTGTATGCGGCGACCGAGTTGCTCTTGCCCGGCGTCAAC
ACGGGATAATACCGCACCACATAGCAGAACTTTAAAAGTGCTCATCATTGGAAAACGTTCTTCGGGGCGA
AAACTCTCAAGGATCTTACCGTTGTTGAGATCCAGCTCGATGTAACCCACGCGTGCACCCAACTTATCTT
CAGCATCTTTTACTTTCACCAGCGTTTCTGGGTGAGCAAAAACAGGAAGGCAAAATGCCGCAAAAAAGGG
AATAAGGGCGACACGGAAATGTTGAATACTCATACTCTTCCTTTTTCAATATTATTGAAGCATTTATCAG
GGTTATTGTCTCATGAGCGGATACATATTTGAATGTATTTAGAAAAATAAACAAATAGGGGTTCCGCGCA
CATTTCCCCGAAAAGTGCCACCTGGGTCGATCGACGGATCTTTTCCGCTGCATAACCCTGCTTCGGGGTC
ATTATAGCGATTTTTTCGGTATATCCATCCTTTTTCGCACGATATACAGGATTTTGCCAAAGGGTTCGTG
TAGACTTTCCTTGGTGTATCCAACGGCGTCAGCCGGGCAGGATAGGTGAAGTAGGCCCACCCGCGAGCGG
GTGTTCCTTCTTCACTGTCCCTTATTCGCACCTGGCGGTGCTCAACGGGAATCCTGCTCTGCGAGGCTGG
CCGATAAGCTCTAAGAAACCATTATTATCATGACATTAACCTATAAAAATAAGCGTATCACGAGGCCCTT
TCGTCTTCAAGAATTAATTCCAATACGCAAACCGCCTCTCCCCGCGCGTTGGCCGATTCATTAATGCAGC
TGGCACGACAGGTTTCCCGACTGGAAAGCGGGCAGTGAGCGCAACGCAATTAATGTGAGTTAGCTCACTC
ATTAGGCACCCCAGGCTTTACACTTTATGCTTCCGGCTCGTATGTTGTGTGGAATTGTGAGCGGATAACA
ATTTCACACAGGAAACAGCTATGACCATGATTACGCCAAGCTGATCCCCCGATGTGTAGCAGTGGCGGAC
CATATAGGCAGATCAGAAGGCGCGGTTCTCCTACATGTTCGCCGGTGAACGCGTTGAGGAAGCCGGGCAG
TGCCTCGGCAAAATCCTTGCGTGTAGACAAGACATCTGCGTAGCAGTTGTCCTCAACAACGATGTCGAAA
TCCAAATCGGAGTGCTCATCGAGTCCTCCGTGAACGTAAGAGCCGCCGATCAGAAGAGCGCGGAAGCGAA
CATCGGAAGCGACCGCATCGCGGATGCGGTTCAAGAAAGTTGCATGAGCTTGTGGAAGTGTGCTGAGCAT
AAATGATTCTCCTAGCTGTTCTTTGGGTAAGTACGCCATCAGGACGTTGTGAGTGGCGCGATTTTTAGCG
GCTGAAATCAGCCCTTGAGCCTGTCGGCAAGTCGCGTCATGAGGTCCATGCGCTCATGCAGGATCGCCAC
GACCAACGCGGGTTCGCCCGCACGCGGCAGGCAAAAAACGTAGTGGTGTTCGCAGCGGGCCATCCGCAGC
GCGGGAAAGAGTTCGCTCATGTCCTTAAACGGGCCTTCGCCGGCGGCAAGCCTGGCTATGCCCTGTTCCA
GCTTAGCGATATAGCGGCGCACCTGCGCCGCGCCCCACTCCCGGCGCGTGTAGCGGATGATGCCGCGTAG
ATCGGCTTCGGCCTCAGCCGTGAGGATGTAGGCCGTCAAGCGCGATCCCCGCTGAGTTCTTCATCAAGAA
TTTCGCCGACGCTCTTGGTGGACACCTTGCCGGCAAGCCCATCGTTGATGCGGTTCCCCAGCATGGTTTT
CAGTTCCTGCCATGCCTGATCGGCATCAGCGTCACCGGGGAACAGACGTTCGAGGGCGTATTGCTTAATG
GTCTTGCCCTGCAAGGCGGCCAGGGCTTTCAGGCTCTGGTGCTGCTGGTCCGTCATGTCGATTGTCAGGC
GGCTCATTGGATAACCTCCATAAAATACACGTAACCACATTAGCACATATGTGGGCGTGAGGCTACAGCG
CGAGGCGCATTAAGGTCGGGAAAATGCGCTAGGCGCATTTAAATTGCGTATTGCTGTAATGCGCCATGCC
GGCTAGACTAGGCCCAAATGGGTATACCCAATTTGACCAAGGGGGACGCGATGAGGGCGGCCAAGCACTA
CCGACAACTTCTATCCATCGACTTCAACATCGAGGCGCTGGCCTTCGTGCCTGGACCCGACGGCACACGC
GGCCGGCGCATCCACGTCCTGGGGCGCGAGGTCCGCGACCGGCCCGGCCTGGTCGAGTACCTTTCGCCGG
CGTTCGGCTCGCGGGTGGCGCTGGACGGCTACTGCAAGGCCAATTTCGATGCAGTGCTGCACCTGGCGTA
CCCCGATCATCAGCAATGGGGCCACGCATGAAGCGCCGAAGCTACGCCATGCTGCGCGCCGCTGCCGCGC
TGGCCGTCCTGGTCGTTGCCTCGCCGGCATGGGCCGAGCTGCGCGGCGAGGTCGTGCGCATCATCGACGG
CGACACCATCGACGTGCTGGTAGACAAGCAGCCGGTGCGCGTGCGCCTGGTGGACATTGACGCGCCGGAA
AAGCGGCAAGCCTTCGGCGAACGTGCGCGCCAGGCGCTGGCCGGCATGGTGTTCCGCCGGCACGTCCTGG
TCGACGAGAAGGACACCGACCGTTACGGCCGCACGCTGGGCACCGTGTGGGTCAACATGGAGCTGGCCAG
CCGGCCGCCGCAGCCGCGCAACGTCAACGCCGCGATGGTTCACCAGGGCATGGCGTGGGCCTATCGCTTC
CACGGCCGCGCGGCCGACCCTGAAATGCTGCGGCTCGAACAGGAGGCGCGAGGCAAGCGCGTCGGCCTCT
GGTCCGATCCGCACGCCGTCGAGCCGTGGAAATGGCGACGCGAGAGCAACAACCGGAGGGACGAAGGTTG
AAGGTCGCCCGCATCTACCTGCGCGCCAGTACGGACGAGCAGAATCTTGAACGCCAGGAGAGCCTTGTAG
CGGCCACGCGGGCCGCCGGGTACTACGTCGCCGGCATCTACCGCGAGAAGGCGTCCGGCGCACGCGCCGA
CCGGCCCGAGCTGCTGCGCATGATCGCGGACCTGCAACCTGGTGAAGTCGTCGTTGCGGAGAAGATCGAC
CGCATCAGCCGCTTGCCGTTGGCCGAGGCCGAGCGCCTGGTTGCGTCGATCCGGGCCAAAGGGGCCAAGC
TGGCCGTGCCTGGCGTGGTGGACCTGTCGGAGCTGGCCGCCGAGGCGAACGGAGTGGCGAAAATCGTTCT
GGAATCCGTCCAGGACATGCTTTTGAAGCTCGCCTTGCAGATGGCCCGCGACGACTACGAGGATCGGCGC
GAGCGTCAACGTCAGGGTGTCCAGTTGGCGAAGGCCGCCGGCCGCTACACCGGCCGCAAACGTGACGCCG
GCATGCACGACCGCATCATCACGCTTCGCTCCGGCGGATCGAGCATTGCCAAGACGGCCAAGCTGGTCGG
ATGCAGCCCGAGCCAGGTCAAACGAGTGTGGGCGGCCTGGAACGCGCAGCAGCAAAAATAAAGCCGGGCA
GTGCCCGGCTTTTCTCACCTTTTCGCGTCCCGCAGGGCCGCTGCGAGCGCCCTACCTAGATCCTCGCTTT
CCCCCTCGGTGTAGTCCGGCCAGGGCACGAAGGGCGCGGATGCGAACCTGTTGAGCAGGTACGCCTTCGG
GCAGCGGTAGACCACCGGCGAGTTCGCCTTTTCATCCCACCGGGCCAGGATCACGTCCGCATCGCAGTGC
ATGTCCTTCACCTGGTCGCGGAAGAAGCCGAAGGCCACCATGCCGCTATGTTCGCCGAGGAACGCCAGTT
GCTTCGCGCTGGCGATCGCGCCGACGCCGCCGGCCAAAACCGACGCCATCACCCAGCCGACGAACCAGAA
GCTGGCATGCTTGCGGTTGACCACCGCACGCGCAGCCGCGACCAGGACAACGGCCAAGCTGCCGACCAGG
GCCATGACGACCGTGATCCGGCCGTTGTGGAAAGCGATGGGCTTGCCAGCGTCCGCTTGCACGGCGTCGT
AAATGCTGGACCCGATGGGCGCGCACATCAGCACGACAGGCAGCAGCACCAGGAACATCGTCCGCGTCCA
TTGCGCGAGTGCCTTGCGGCGTTCGCCGGCGGCAAGCGCCTCCATCATCGGCGTGAAGCCCAACAGGGCC
ACCGCAGCCGCCAAGCCGGCAACGATGCCGCAGGCGATTACATACATACATCCTCCCTAATGCGCCTTGC
GCACGGTTGTAGTCAGAGTCCGGGTA
Features (pLannotate 1.2.2; 21 found; start..end, strand, type, name):
     92..114     -  misc_feature   MCS (fragment): pBluescript multiple cloning site
    186..899     +  CDS            hfriFP: hfriFP is a fluorescent protein published in 2013, derived from Herbaspirillum frisingense.
    928..2733    +  CDS            GUS: β-glucuronidase; uidA (or gusA) from E. coli
   2781..3929    -  CDS            trfA: trans-acting replication protein that binds to and activates oriV
   3977..4300    -  CDS            tnpA (fragment): TN5P_ECOLX - Also known as tnp. Experimental evidence at protein level: Swiss-Prot protein existence level 1. Mediates transposition of transposon Tn5 by a 'cut and paste' mechanism. First, the monomeric transposase binds the 19 bp inverted DNA repeats flanking the transposon. Then, dimerization of the DNA- bound transposase creates a synaptic DNA complex. After nicking of the first DNA strand, excision of the transposon proceeds through a series of intermediates. The transposase then mediates the insertion of the transposon at a new site by strand transfer. The activity of the wild- type tran
   4301..4603    -  CDS            klaC (fragment): KLAC_ECOLX - Also known as telB. Protein predicted: Swiss-Prot protein existence level 4. Belongs to the kla operon, which is associated with cryptic tellurite resistance, and IncW plasmid fertility inhibition. From Escherichia coli.
   4597..5307    -  rep_origin     oriV: incP origin of replication
   5794..6444    -  CDS            TetR: tetracycline resistance regulatory protein; tetR
   6550..7749    +  CDS            TcR: tetracycline efflux protein; tetA; confers resistance to tetracycline
   8082..8117    -  rep_origin     CloDF13 ori (fragment): Plasmids containing the CloDF13 (CDF) origin of replication can be propagated in E. coli cells that contain additional plasmids with compatible origins.
   8273..9133    -  CDS            AmpR: β-lactamase; bla; confers resistance to ampicillin, carbenicillin, and related antibiotics
   9134..9238    -  promoter       AmpR promoter: bla
   9415..9523    +  oriT           oriT: incP origin of transfer
   9610..9698    +  CDS            lacI (fragment): lac repressor; lacI; The lac repressor binds to the lac operator to inhibit transcription in E. coli. This inhibition can be relieved by adding lactose or isopropyl-β-D-thiogalactopyranoside (IPTG).
   9711..9732    +  protein_bind   CAP binding site: CAP binding activates transcription in the presence of cAMP. E. coli catabolite activator protein
   9747..9777    +  promoter       lac promoter: promoter for the E. coli lac operon
   9781..9803    +  protein_bind   lac operator (fragment): The lac repressor binds to the lac operator to inhibit transcription in E. coli. This inhibition can be relieved by adding lactose or isopropyl-β-D-thiogalactopyranoside (IPTG). lac repressor encoded by lacI
  10231..10539   -  CDS            parE: PARE_ECOLX - Experimental evidence at protein level: Swiss-Prot protein existence level 1. Toxin component of a type II toxin-antitoxin (TA) system involved in plasmid partition. Acts by inhibiting DNA gyrase, converting supercoiled plasmid DNA into a singly cleaved linear form in an ATP-dependent fashion. To do so it probably interacts with one of the gyrase subunits. Gyrase inhibition is prevented by antitoxin ParD, and is reversed in vitro by incubation with ParD. In cells that have lost the plasmid filamentation and growth inhibition occur; this is suppressed when ParD is supplied in trans
  10539..10787   -  CDS            parD: PARD_ECOLX - Experimental evidence at protein level: Swiss-Prot protein existence level 1. Antitoxin component of a type II toxin-antitoxin (TA) system involved in plasmid partition. Inhibits the anti-DNA gyrase activity of toxin ParE; reverses and restores gyrase catalytic activity in vitro. The parDE operon alone is capable of stabilizing an RK2-derived minireplicon under defined growth conditions in several different Gram- negative bacteria. It does so by the post-segregational killing (PSK) of plasmid-free cells, also referred to as a plasmid addiction system. Binds its own promoter, autor
  10916..11758   +  CDS            parB: PARB4_ECOLX - Protein predicted: Swiss-Prot protein existence level 4. Involved in plasmid partition. From Escherichia coli.
  11722..12378   +  CDS            parA: PARA4_ECOLX - Protein inferred from homology: Swiss-Prot protein existence level 3. Involved in plasmid partition. From Escherichia coli.
