[The description below was written by a language model from this plasmid's Addgene catalogue record and pLannotate feature annotations shown in this document.]
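Description:
pRU1156 is a low-copy, broad-host-range promoter probe vector built on the pJP2 backbone, catalogued as a bacterial expression plasmid and intended for studying gene expression in Gram-negative bacteria. The depositor's full sequence is 13,116 nt, consistent with a 10.6 kb backbone plus a 2.5 kb insert. Replication depends on the IncP (RK2-type) oriV together with the trans-acting initiator gene trfA, and an IncP oriT allows the plasmid to be mobilised by conjugation from E. coli into other hosts when transfer functions are supplied in trans. Selection is by tetracycline, through the tetA efflux gene and its regulator tetR. The annotation also detects an intact β-lactamase gene with its promoter, although ampicillin is not listed as a selection marker in the catalogue entry. Stable inheritance without antibiotic pressure is supported by the RK2 par region: the parDE toxin–antitoxin addiction system plus the parA and parB genes annotated as partition functions. Short fragments of tnpA, klaC, lacI and a CloDF13 origin appear to be backbone remnants.

The payload is a tandem reporter cassette, Gfp-mut3.1-GusA, cloned between SpeI and SacI sites. It lies immediately downstream of a fragment of the pBluescript multiple cloning site. The first open reading frame was labelled "hfriFP" by the automated annotation, but its position and length match the Aequorea GFPmut3.1 gene named in the record, so that label is most likely a mis-call. It is followed by E. coli β-glucuronidase (gusA/uidA). No promoter is annotated directly upstream of the reporters. This fits the probe design, in which a candidate promoter fragment is inserted at the cloning site and its activity is read out both as fluorescence and as chromogenic GUS activity.
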