Addgene plasmid #14473: pRU1156
Depositing lab: Philip Poole. Depositing organization: University of Reading. Publication: A family of promoter probe vectors incorporating autofluorescent and chromogenic reporter proteins for studying gene expression in Gram-negative bacteria. Karunakaran R, Mauchline TH, Hosie AH, Poole PS. Microbiology. 2005 Oct . 151(Pt 10):3249-56. 10.1099/mic.0.28311-0 PubMed 16207908.
Backbone
  Vector backbone: pJP2
  Backbone size w/o insert (bp): 10568
  Vector type: Bacterial Expression
Growth in bacteria
  Bacterial resistance: Tetracycline, 10 μg/mL
  Growth temperature: 37°C
  Growth strain: DH5alpha
  Copy number: Low Copy
Gene/Insert
  Gene/Insert name: Gfp-mut3.1-GusA
  Species: Aequorea
  Insert size (bp): 2548
  GenBank ID: aj851292
  Cloning method: Restriction Enzyme; 5′ cloning site SpeI (not destroyed); 3′ cloning site SacI (not destroyed)
  Sequencing primers: 5′ TACTCATTTTTTCTTCCTCCACTAG
Terms and licenses: Academic/Nonprofit Terms; Industry Terms: Not Available to Industry
How to cite: pRU1156 was a gift from Philip Poole (Addgene plasmid # 14473 ; http://n2t.net/addgene:14473 ; RRID:Addgene_14473)
