>Addgene plasmid #14473 | pRU1156 | addgene partial sequence | sequence record 20352 | 14473 with GFP-R
AGTCTCTCTCTCTCTCTATCTATCTAGGCCTGGTACCGGGCCGCATGCGTTAACCTAGTGGATCCCCCGG
GCTGCAGCCCGGGCTTAATTAAAGTTTAAACTCTAGATGTCGACTTAATTAATCGATATCTAGATCCGGT
GATTGATTGAGCAAGCTTGGATCCATGGTACCCCCACCGCGGACTCTGACTACAACCGTGCGCAAGGCGC
ATTAGGGAGGATGTATGTATGTAATCGCCTGCGGCATCGTTGCCGGCTTGGCGGCTGCGGTGGCCCTGTT
GGGCTTCACGCCGATGATGGAGGCGCTTGCCGCCGGCGAACGCCGCAAGGCACTCGCGCAATGGACGCGG
ACGATGTTCCTGGTGCTGCTGCCTGTCGTGCTGATGTGCGCGCCCATCGGGTCCAGCATTTACGACGCCG
TGCAAGCGGACGCTGGCAAGCCCATCGCTTTCCACAACGGCCGGATCACGGTCGTCATGGCCCTGGTCGG
CAGCTTGGCCGTTGTCCTGGTCGCGGCTGCGCGTGCGGTGGTCAACCGCAAGCATGCCAGCTTCTGGTTC
GTCGGCTGGGTGATGGCGTCGGTTTTGGCCGGCGGCGTCGGCGCGATCGCCAGCGCGAAGCAACTGGCGT
TCCTCGGCGAACATAGCGGCATGGTGGCCTTCGGCTTCTTCCGCGACCAGGTGAAGGACATGCACTG
